>Addgene plasmid #77089 | PLXNA3 gRNA (BRDN0001145544) | addgene full sequence | sequence record 187094 | Addgene Assembled Sequence
CCCGGGTGCAAAGATGGATAAAGTTTTAAACAGAGAGGAATCTTTGCAGCTAATGGACCTTCTAGGTCTT
GAAAGGAGTGGGAATTGGCTCCGGTGCCCGTCAGTGGGCAGAGCGCACATCGCCCACAGTCCCCGAGAAG
TTGGGGGGAGGGGTCGGCAATTGATCCGGTGCCTAGAGAAGGTGGCGCGGGGTAAACTGGGAAAGTGATG
TCGTGTACTGGCTCCGCCTTTTTCCCGAGGGTGGGGGAGAACCGTATATAAGTGCAGTAGTCGCCGTGAA
CGTTCTTTTTCGCAACGGGTTTGCCGCCAGAACACAGGTAAGTGCCGTGTGTGGTTCCCGCGGGCCTGGC
CTCTTTACGGGTTATGGCCCTTGCGTGCCTTGAATTACTTCCACCTGGCTGCAGTACGTGATTCTTGATC
CCGAGCTTCGGGTTGGAAGTGGGTGGGAGAGTTCGAGGCCTTGCGCTTAAGGAGCCCCTTCGCCTCGTGC
TTGAGTTGAGGCCTGGCCTGGGCGCTGGGGCCGCCGCGTGCGAATCTGGTGGCACCTTCGCGCCTGTCTC
GCTGCTTTCGATAAGTCTCTAGCCATTTAAAATTTTTGATGACCTGCTGCGACGCTTTTTTTCTGGCAAG
ATAGTCTTGTAAATGCGGGCCAAGATCTGCACACTGGTATTTCGGTTTTTGGGGCCGCGGGCGGCGACGG
GGCCCGTGCGTCCCAGCGCACATGTTCGGCGAGGCGGGGCCTGCGAGCGCGGCCACCGAGAATCGGACGG
GGGTAGTCTCAAGCTGGCCGGCCTGCTCTGGTGCCTGGCCTCGCGCCGCCGTGTATCGCCCCGCCCTGGG
CGGCAAGGCTGGCCCGGTCGGCACCAGTTGCGTGAGCGGAAAGATGGCCGCTTCCCGGCCCTGCTGCAGG
GAGCTCAAAATGGAGGACGCGGCGCTCGGGAGAGCGGGCGGGTGAGTCACCCACACAAAGGAAAAGGGCC
TTTCCGTCCTCAGCCGTCGCTTCATGTGACTCCACGGAGTACCGGGCGCCGTCCAGGCACCTCGATTAGT
TCTCGAGCTTTTGGAGTACGTCGTCTTTAGGTTGGGGGGAGGGGTTTTATGCGATGGAGTTTCCCCACAC
TGAGTGGGTGGAGACTGAAGTTAGGCCAGCTTGGCACTTGATGTAATTCTCCTTGGAATTTGCCCTTTTT
GAGTTTGGATCTTGGTTCATTCTCAAGCCTCAGACAGTGGTTCAAAGTTTTTTTCTTCCATTTCAGGTGT
CGTGACGTACGGCCACCATGACCGAGTACAAGCCCACGGTGCGCCTCGCCACCCGCGACGACGTCCCCAG
GGCCGTACGCACCCTCGCCGCCGCGTTCGCCGACTACCCCGCCACGCGCCACACCGTCGATCCGGACCGC
CACATCGAGCGGGTCACCGAGCTGCAAGAACTCTTCCTCACGCGCGTCGGGCTCGACATCGGCAAGGTGT
GGGTCGCGGACGACGGCGCCGCCGTGGCGGTCTGGACCACGCCGGAGAGCGTCGAAGCGGGGGCGGTGTT
CGCCGAGATCGGCCCGCGCATGGCCGAGTTGAGCGGTTCCCGGCTGGCCGCGCAGCAACAGATGGAAGGC
CTCCTGGCGCCGCACCGGCCCAAGGAGCCCGCGTGGTTCCTGGCCACCGTCGGAGTCTCGCCCGACCACC
AGGGCAAGGGTCTGGGCAGCGCCGTCGTGCTCCCCGGAGTGGAGGCGGCCGAGCGCGCCGGGGTGCCCGC
CTTCCTGGAGACCTCCGCGCCCCGCAACCTCCCCTTCTACGAGCGGCTCGGCTTCACCGTCACCGCCGAC
GTCGAGGTGCCCGAAGGACCGCGCACCTGGTGCATGACCCGCAAGCCCGGTGCCTGAACGCGTTAAGTCG
ACAATCAACCTCTGGATTACAAAATTTGTGAAAGATTGACTGGTATTCTTAACTATGTTGCTCCTTTTAC
GCTATGTGGATACGCTGCTTTAATGCCTTTGTATCATGCTATTGCTTCCCGTATGGCTTTCATTTTCTCC
TCCTTGTATAAATCCTGGTTGCTGTCTCTTTATGAGGAGTTGTGGCCCGTTGTCAGGCAACGTGGCGTGG
TGTGCACTGTGTTTGCTGACGCAACCCCCACTGGTTGGGGCATTGCCACCACCTGTCAGCTCCTTTCCGG
GACTTTCGCTTTCCCCCTCCCTATTGCCACGGCGGAACTCATCGCCGCCTGCCTTGCCCGCTGCTGGACA
GGGGCTCGGCTGTTGGGCACTGACAATTCCGTGGTGTTGTCGGGGAAATCATCGTCCTTTCCTTGGCTGC
TCGCCTGTGTTGCCACCTGGATTCTGCGCGGGACGTCCTTCTGCTACGTCCCTTCGGCCCTCAATCCAGC
GGACCTTCCTTCCCGCGGCCTGCTGCCGGCTCTGCGGCCTCTTCCGCGTCTTCGCCTTCGCCCTCAGACG
AGTCGGATCTCCCTTTGGGCCGCCTCCCCGCGTCGACTTTAAGACCAATGACTTACAAGGCAGCTGTAGA
TCTTAGCCACTTTTTAAAAGAAAAGGGGGGACTGGAAGGGCTAATTCACTCCCAACGAAGACAAGATCTG
CTTTTTGCTTGTACTGGGTCTCTCTGGTTAGACCAGATCTGAGCCTGGGAGCTCTCTGGCTAACTAGGGA
ACCCACTGCTTAAGCCTCAATAAAGCTTGCCTTGAGTGCTTCAAGTAGTGTGTGCCCGTCTGTTGTGTGA
CTCTGGTAACTAGAGATCCCTCAGACCCTTTTAGTCAGTGTGGAAAATCTCTAGCAGTACGTATAGTAGT
TCATGTCATCTTATTATTCAGTATTTATAACTTGCAAAGAAATGAATATCAGAGAGTGAGAGGAACTTGT
TTATTGCAGCTTATAATGGTTACAAATAAAGCAATAGCATCACAAATTTCACAAATAAAGCATTTTTTTC
ACTGCATTCTAGTTGTGGTTTGTCCAAACTCATCAATGTATCTTATCATGTCTGGCTCTAGCTATCCCGC
CCCTAACTCCGCCCATCCCGCCCCTAACTCCGCCCAGTTCCGCCCATTCTCCGCCCCATGGCTGACTAAT
TTTTTTTATTTATGCAGAGGCCGAGGCCGCCTCGGCCTCTGAGCTATTCCAGAAGTAGTGAGGAGGCTTT
TTTGGAGGCCTAGGGACGTACCCAATTCGCCCTATAGTGAGTCGTATTACGCGCGCTCACTGGCCGTCGT
TTTACAACGTCGTGACTGGGAAAACCCTGGCGTTACCCAACTTAATCGCCTTGCAGCACATCCCCCTTTC
GCCAGCTGGCGTAATAGCGAAGAGGCCCGCACCGATCGCCCTTCCCAACAGTTGCGCAGCCTGAATGGCG
AATGGG
[124 nt withheld, positions 3367-3490]
C
[91 nt withheld, positions 3492-3582]
A
[49 nt withheld, positions 3584-3632]
CCTTTGACGTTGGAGTCCACGTTCTTT
[37 nt withheld, positions 3660-3696]
ACCCTATCTCGGTCTATTCTTTTGATTTATAAGGGATTTTGCCGATTTCGGCCTATTGGTTAAAAAATGA
GCTGATTTAACAAAAATTTAACGCGAATTTTAACAAAATATTAACGCTTACAATTTAGGTGGCACTTTTC
GGGGAAATGTGCGCGGAACCCCTATTTGTTTATTTTTCTAAATACATTCAAATATGTATCCGCTCATGAG
ACAATAACCCTGATAAATGCTTCAATAATATTGAAAAAGGAAGAGTATGAGTATTCAACATTTCCGTGTC
GCCCTTATTCCCTTTTTTGCGGCATTTTGCCTTCCTGTTTTTGCTCACCCAGAAACGCTGGTGAAAGTAA
AAGATGCTGAAGATCAGTTGGGTGCACGAGTGGGTTACATCGAACTGGATCTCAACAGCGGTAAGATCCT
TGAGAGTTTTCGCCCCGAAGAACGTTTTCCAATGATGAGCACTTTTAAAGTTCTGCTATGTGGCGCGGTA
TTATCCCGTATTGACGCCGGGCAAGAGCAACTCGGTCGCCGCATACACTATTCTCAGAATGACTTGGTTG
AGTACTCACCAGTCACAGAAAAGCATCTTACGGATGGCATGACAGTAAGAGAATTATGCAGTGCTGCCAT
AACCATGAGTGATAACACTGCGGCCAACTTACTTCTGACAACGATCGGAGGACCGAAGGAGCTAACCGCT
TTTTTGCACAACATGGGGGATCATGTAACTCGCCTTGATCGTTGGGAACCGGAGCTGAATGAAGCCATAC
CAAACGACGAGCGTGACACCACGATGCCTGTAGCAATGGCAACAACGTTGCGCAAACTATTAACTGGCGA
ACTACTTACTCTAGCTTCCCGGCAACAATTAATAGACTGGATGGAGGCGGATAAAGTTGCAGGACCACTT
CTGCGCTCGGCCCTTCCGGCTGGCTGGTTTATTGCTGATAAATCTGGAGCCGGTGAGCGTGGGTCTCGCG
GTATCATTGCAGCACTGGGGCCAGATGGTAAGCCCTCCCGTATCGTAGTTATCTACACGACGGGGAGTCA
GGCAACTATGGATGAACGAAATAGACAGATCGCTGAGATAGGTGCCTCACTGATTAAGCATTGGTAACTG
TCAGACCAAGTTTACTCATATATACTTTAGATTGATTTAAAACTTCATTTTTAATTTAAAAGGATCTAGG
TGAAGATCCTTTTTGATAATCTCATGACCAAAATCCCTTAACGTGAGTTTTCGTTCCACTGAGCGTCAGA
CCCCGTAGAAAAGATCAAAGGATCTTCTTGAGATCCTTTTTTTCTGCGCGTAATCTGCTGCTTGCAAACA
AAAAAACCACCGCTACCAGCGGTGGTTTGTTTGCCGGATCAAGAGCTACCAACTCTTTTTCCGAAGGTAA
CTGGCTTCAGCAGAGCGCAGATACCAAATACTGTTCTTCTAGTGTAGCCGTAGTTAGGCCACCACTTCAA
GAACTCTGTAGCACCGCCTACATACCTCGCTCTGCTAATCCTGTTACCAGTGGCTGCTGCCAGTGGCGAT
AAGTCGTGTCTTACCGGGTTGGACTCAAGACGATAGTTACCGGATAAGGCGCAGCGGTCGGGCTGAACGG
GGGGTTCGTGCACACAGCCCAGCTTGGAGCGAACGACCTACACCGAACTGAGATACCTACAGCGTGAGCT
ATGAGAAAGCGCCACGCTTCCCGAAGGGAGAAAGGCGGACAGGTATCCGGTAAGCGGCAGGGTCGGAACA
GGAGAGCGCACGAGGGAGCTTCCAGGGGGAAACGCCTGGTATCTTTATAGTCCTGTCGGGTTTCGCCACC
TCTGACTTGAGCGTCGATTTTTGTGATGCTCGTCAGGGGGGCGGAGCCTATGGAAAAACGCCAGCAACGC
GGCCTTTTTACGGTTCCTGGCCTTTTGCTGGCCTTTTGCTCACATGTTCTTTCCTGCGTTATCCCCTGAT
TCTGTGGATAACCGTATTACCGCCTTTGAGTGAGCTGATACCGCTCGCCGCAGCCGAACGACCGAGCGCA
GCGAGTCAGTGAGCGAGGAAGCGGAAGAGCGCCCAATACGCAAACCGCCTCTCCCCGCGCGTTGGCCGAT
TCATTAATGCAGCTGGCACGACAGGTTTCCCGACTGGAAAGCGGGCAGTGAGCGCAACGCAATTAATGTG
AGTTAGCTCACTCATTAGGCACCCCAGGCTTTACACTTTATGCTTCCGGCTCGTATGTTGTGTGGAATTG
TGAGCGGATAACAATTTCACACAGGAAACAGCTATGACCATGATTACGCCAAGCGCGCAATTAACCCTCA
CTAAAGGGAACAAAAGCTGGAGCTGCAAGCTTAATGTAGTCTTATGCAATACTCTTGTAGTCTTGCAACA
TGGTAACGATGAGTTAGCAACATGCCTTACAAGGAGAGAAAAAGCACCGTGCATGCCGATTGGTGGAAGT
AAGGTGGTACGATCGTGCCTTATTAGGAAGGCAACAGACGGGTCTGACATGGATTGGACGAACCACTGAA
TTGCCGCATTGCAGAGATATTGTATTTAAGTGCCTAGCTCGATACATAAACGGGTCTCTCTGGTTAGACC
AGATCTGAGCCTGGGAGCTCTCTGGCTAACTAGGGAACCCACTGCTTAAGCCTCAATAAAGCTTGCCTTG
AGTGCTTCAAGTAGTGTGTGCCCGTCTGTTGTGTGACTCTGGTAACTAGAGATCCCTCAGACCCTTTTAG
TCAGTGTGGAAAATCTCTAGCAGTGGCGCCCGAACAGGGACTTGAAAGCGAAAGGGAAACCAGAGGAGCT
CTCTCGACGCAGGACTCGGCTTGCTGAAGCGCGCACGGCAAGAGGCGAGGGGCGGCGACTGGTGAGTACG
CCAAAAATTTTGACTAGCGGAGGCTAGAAGGAGAGAGATGGGTGCGAGAGCGTCAGTATTAAGCGGGGGA
GAATTAGATCGCGATGGGAAAAAATTCGGTTAAGGCCAGGGGGAAAGAAAAAATATAAATTAAAACATAT
AGTATGGGCAAGCAGGGAGCTAGAACGATTCGCAGTTAATCCTGGCCTGTTAGAAACATCAGAAGGCTGT
AGACAAATACTGGGACAGCTACAACCATCCCTTCAGACAGGATCAGAAGAACTTAGATCATTATATAATA
CAGTAGCAACCCTCTATTGTGTGCATCAAAGGATAGAGATAAAAGACACCAAGGAAGCTTTAGACAAGAT
AGAGGAAGAGCAAAACAAAAGTAAGACCACCGCACAGCAAGCGGCCGCTGATCTTCAGACCTGGAGGAGG
AGATATGAGGGACAATTGGAGAAGTGAATTATATAAATATAAAGTAGTAAAAATTGAACCATTAGGAGTA
GCACCCACCAAGGCAAAGAGAAGAGTGGTGCAGAGAGAAAAAAGAGCAGTGGGAATAGGAGCTTTGTTCC
TTGGGTTCTTGGGAGCAGCAGGAAGCACTATGGGCGCAGCGTCAATGACGCTGACGGTACAGGCCAGACA
ATTATTGTCTGGTATAGTGCAGCAGCAGAACAATTTGCTGAGGGCTATTGAGGCGCAACAGCATCTGTTG
CAACTCACAGTCTGGGGCATCAAGCAGCTCCAGGCAAGAATCCTGGCTGTGGAAAGATACCTAAAGGATC
AACAGCTCCTGGGGATTTGGGGTTGCTCTGGAAAACTCATTTGCACCACTGCTGTGCCTTGGAATGCTAG
TTGGAGTAATAAATCTCTGGAACAGATTTGGAATCACACGACCTGGATGGAGTGGGACAGAGAAATTAAC
AATTACACAAGCTTAATACACTCCTTAATTGAAGAATCGCAAAACCAGCAAGAAAAGAATGAACAAGAAT
TATTGGAATTAGATAAATGGGCAAGTTTGTGGAATTGGTTTAACATAACAAATTGGCTGTGGTATATAAA
ATTATTCATAATGATAGTAGGAGGCTTGGTAGGTTTAAGAATAGTTTTTGCTGTACTTTCTATAGTGAAT
AGAGTTAGGCAGGGATATTCACCATTATCGTTTCAGACCCACCTCCCAACCCCGAGGGGACCCAGAGAGG
GCCTATTTCCCATGATTCCTTCATATTTGCATATACGATACAAGGCTGTTAGAGAGATAATTAGAATTAA
TTTGACTGTAAACACAAAGATATTAGTACAAAATACGTGACGTAGAAAGTAATAATTTCTTGGGTAGTTT
GCAGTTTTAAAATTATGTTTTAAAATGGACTATCATATGCTTACCGTAACTTGAAAGTATTTCGATTTCT
TGGCTTTATATATCTTGTGGAAAGGACGAAACACCGCCGCCCAAGAAAGATGCCGGGTTTTAGAGCTAGA
AATAGCAAGTTAAAATAAGGCTAGTCCGTTATCAACTTGAAAAAGTGGCACCGAGTCGGTGCTTTTTTAA
GCTTGGCGTAACTAGATCTTGAGACAAATGGCAGTATTCATCCACAATTTTAAAAGAAAAGGGGGGATTG
GGGGGTACAGTGCAGGGGAAAGAATAGTAGACATAATAGCAACAGACATACAAACTAAAGAATTACAAAA
ACAAATTACAAAAATTCAAAATTTTCGGGTTTATTACAGGGACAGCAGAGATCCACTTTGGCGCCGGCTC
GAGGGGG
Features (pLannotate 1.2.2; 29 found; start..end, strand, type, name):
     14..80      +  CDS            small t antigen (fragment): SV40 (simian virus 40) small t antigen
    106..317     +  promoter       EF-1α core promoter: core promoter for human elongation factor EF-1α
    318..1256    +  intron         EF-1α intron A: intron upstream of the start codon of human EF-1α
   1278..1877    +  CDS            PuroR (fragment): puromycin N-acetyltransferase; pac from Streptomyces; confers resistance to puromycin
   1893..2481    +  misc_feature   WPRE: woodchuck hepatitis virus posttranscriptional regulatory element
   2532..2551    +  misc_feature   cPPT/CTS (fragment): central polypurine tract and central termination sequence of HIV-1
   2553..2786    +  LTR            3' LTR (ΔU3): self-inactivating 3' long terminal repeat (LTR) from HIV-1
   2864..2985    +  polyA_signal   SV40 poly(A) signal: SV40 polyadenylation signal
   3025..3160    +  rep_origin     SV40 ori: SV40 origin of replication
   3181..3199    -  promoter       T7 promoter: promoter for bacteriophage T7 RNA polymerase
   3207..3362    +  CDS            lacZα (fragment): LacZα fragment of β-galactosidase; lacZ fragment
   3367..3795    +  rep_origin     f1 ori (sequence partly withheld): f1 bacteriophage origin of replication; arrow indicates direction of (+) strand synthesis
   3848..3952    +  promoter       AmpR promoter: bla
   3953..4813    +  CDS            AmpR: β-lactamase; bla; confers resistance to ampicillin, carbenicillin, and related antibiotics
   4984..5572    +  rep_origin     ori: high-copy-number ColE1/pMB1/pBR322/pUC origin of replication
   5755..5847    +  CDS            lacI (fragment): lac repressor; lacI; The lac repressor binds to the lac operator to inhibit transcription in E. coli. This inhibition can be relieved by adding lactose or isopropyl-β-D-thiogalactopyranoside (IPTG).
   5860..5881    +  protein_bind   CAP binding site: CAP binding activates transcription in the presence of cAMP. E. coli catabolite activator protein
   5896..5926    +  promoter       lac promoter: promoter for the E. coli lac operon
   5934..5950    +  protein_bind   lac operator: The lac repressor binds to the lac operator to inhibit transcription in E. coli. This inhibition can be relieved by adding lactose or isopropyl-β-D-thiogalactopyranoside (IPTG). lac repressor encoded by lacI
   5995..6013    +  promoter       T3 promoter: promoter for bacteriophage T3 RNA polymerase
   6041..6267    +  promoter       RSV promoter: Rous sarcoma virus enhancer/promoter
   6268..6448    +  LTR            5' LTR (truncated): truncated 5' long terminal repeat (LTR) from HIV-1
   6495..6620    +  misc_feature   HIV-1 Ψ: packaging signal of human immunodeficiency virus type 1
   6604..6967    +  CDS            HIV-1 gag (fragment): gag protein from human immunodeficiency virus 1; gag
   7113..7346    +  misc_feature   RRE: The Rev response element (RRE) of HIV-1 allows for Rev-dependent mRNA export from the nucleus to the cytoplasm.
   7723..7749    +  CDS            Rev (fragment): human immunodeficiency virus 1 (HIV-1) Rev protein; rev; enhances nuclear export of unspliced and incompletely spliced viral mRNAs
   7753..7993    +  promoter       U6 promoter: RNA polymerase III promoter for human U6 snRNA
   8023..8098    +  misc_RNA       gRNA scaffold: guide RNA scaffold for the Streptococcus pyogenes CRISPR/Cas9 system
   8154..8271    +  misc_feature   cPPT/CTS: central polypurine tract and central termination sequence of HIV-1
