[The description below was written by a language model from this plasmid's Addgene catalogue record and pLannotate feature annotations shown in this document.]
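Description:
PLXNA3 gRNA (BRDN0001145544) is a third-generation lentiviral CRISPR guide plasmid built on the lentiGuide-Puro backbone. It expresses a single guide RNA against human PLXNA3, designed against the NM_017514.4 reference transcript. The plasmid is about 8.3 kb and is propagated in E. coli at high copy from a ColE1/pUC-type origin with ampicillin selection through β-lactamase. The backbone also carries an f1 origin, an SV40 origin and poly(A) signal, and remnants of lac and T7/T3 cloning elements.

The viral transfer cassette starts with an RSV promoter fused to a truncated HIV-1 5' LTR, which makes genomic RNA production independent of Tat. This is followed by the Ψ packaging signal with a partial gag sequence and by the RRE for Rev-dependent nuclear export. Within the provirus, a human U6 RNA polymerase III promoter drives the PLXNA3-specific spacer, which is joined to the Streptococcus pyogenes Cas9 guide scaffold. A cPPT/CTS element that aids nuclear import lies downstream of the guide cassette. After it, an EF-1α core promoter with its intron A expresses puromycin N-acetyltransferase for selection of transduced mammalian cells. A WPRE enhances transcript expression, and the cassette ends in a ΔU3 self-inactivating 3' LTR.

The plasmid does not encode Cas9. It is meant to be used with a separate Cas9 vector such as lentiCas9-Blast, or in cells that already express Cas9, to disrupt PLXNA3. The guide belongs to a human kinome gRNA collection associated with work on optimized sgRNA design for higher on-target activity and fewer off-target effects.
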