Addgene plasmid #77089: PLXNA3 gRNA (BRDN0001145544)
Purpose: 3rd generation lentiviral gRNA plasmid targeting human PLXNA3
Depositing lab: John Doench & David Root. Depositing organization: Broad Institute. Publication: Optimized sgRNA design to maximize activity and minimize off-target effects of CRISPR-Cas9. Doench JG, Fusi N, Sullender M, Hegde M, Vaimberg EW, Donovan KF, Smith I, Tothova Z, Wilen C, Orchard R, Virgin HW, Listgarten J, Root DE. Nat Biotechnol. 2016 Jan 18. doi: 10.1038/nbt.3437. PubMed 26780180.
Backbone
  Vector backbone: lentiGuide-Puro
  Backbone manufacturer: Zhang Lab (Addgene plasmid # 52963)
  Vector type: Mammalian Expression, Lentiviral, CRISPR
  Selectable markers: Puromycin
Growth in bacteria
  Bacterial resistance: Ampicillin, 100 μg/mL
  Growth temperature: 37°C
  Growth strain: DH5alpha
  Copy number: High Copy
Gene/Insert
  Gene/Insert name: PLXNA3 (alt names: PLXNA3; NM_017514.4)
  gRNA/shRNA sequence: CCGCCCAAGAAAGATGCCGG
  Species: H. sapiens (human)
  Entrez Gene: PLXNA3 (a.k.a. 6.3, HSSEXGENE, PLXN3, PLXN4, XAP-6)
  Promoter: hU6
  Cloning method: Unknown
  Sequencing primers: 5′ U6-F; 3′ pS2-R
Terms and licenses: Academic/Nonprofit Terms; Industry Terms: Not Available to Industry
Depositor comments: The gRNA was designed to target the following Genbank reference sequence(s): NM_017514.4. Note that this plasmid does NOT contain Cas9. It should be used in conjunction with lentiCas9-Blast (Addgene #52962) or otherwise with cell lines already expressing Cas9. Browse the full kinome gRNA library at http://www.addgene.org/pooled-library/broadgpp-human-kinome/ or visit http://www.broadinstitute.org/rnai/public/ for detailed protocols and information.
How to cite: PLXNA3 gRNA (BRDN0001145544) was a gift from John Doench & David Root (Addgene plasmid # 77089 ; http://n2t.net/addgene:77089 ; RRID:Addgene_77089)
