>Addgene plasmid #77089 | PLXNA3 gRNA (BRDN0001145544) | depositor partial sequence | sequence record 144549 | Target Sequence
CCGCCCAAGAAAGATGCCGG
