>Addgene plasmid #77089 | PLXNA3 gRNA (BRDN0001145544) | addgene partial sequence | sequence record 187093 | hU6-F
AGAAAGTAATAATTTCTTGGGTAGTTTGCAGTTTTAAAATTATGTTTTAAAATGGACTATCATATGCTTA
CCGTAACTTGAAAGTATTTCGATTTCTTGGCTTTATATATCTTGTGGAAAGGACGAAACACCGCCGCCCA
AGAAAGATGCCGGGTTTTAGAGCTAGAAATAGCAAGTTAAAATAAGGCTAGTCCGTTATCAACTTGAAAA
AGTGGCACCGAGTCGGTGCTTTTTTAAGCTTGGCGTAACTAGATCTTGAGACAAATGGCAGTATTCATCC
ACAATTTTAAAAGAAAAGGGGGGATTGGGGGGTACAGTGCAGGGGAAAGAATAGTAGACATAATAGCAAC
AGACATACAAACTAAAGAATTACAAAAACAAATTACAAAAATTCAAAATTTTCGGGTTTATTACAGGGAC
AGCAGAGATCCACTTTGGCGCCGGCTCGAGGGGGCCCGGGTGCAAAGATGGATAAAGTTTTAAACAGAGA
GGAATCTTTGCAGCTAATGGACCTTCTAGGTCTTGAAAGGAGTGGGAATTGGCTCCGGTGCCCGTCAGTG
GGCAGAGCGC
